Addgene plasmid #99563: TMEM230-WT-DsRed(isoform 2)
Purpose: mammalian expression of TMEM230-dsRed (isoform 2)
Depositing lab: Han-Xiang Deng. Depositing organization: Northwestern University. Publication: Identification of TMEM230 mutations in familial Parkinson's disease. Deng HX, Shi Y, Yang Y, Ahmeti KB, Miller N, Huang C, Cheng L, Zhai H, Deng S, Nuytemans K, Corbett NJ, Kim MJ, Deng H, Tang B, Yang Z, Xu Y, Chan P, Huang B, Gao XP, Song Z, Liu Z, Fecto F, Siddique N, Foroud T, Jankovic J, Ghetti B, Nicholson DA, Krainc D, Melen O, Vance JM, Pericak-Vance MA, Ma YC, Rajput AH, Siddique T. Nat Genet. 2016 Jul;48(7):733-9. doi: 10.1038/ng.3589. Epub 2016 Jun 6. PubMed 27270108.
Backbone
  Vector backbone: pDsRed2-N1 (632406)
  Backbone manufacturer: Clontech
  Backbone size w/o insert (bp): 4300
  Vector type: Mammalian Expression
Growth in bacteria
  Bacterial resistance: Kanamycin, 50 μg/mL
  Growth temperature: 37°C
  Growth strain: DH5alpha
  Copy number: High Copy
Gene/Insert
  Gene/Insert name: TMEM230 (alt name: NM_001009924)
  Species: H. sapiens (human)
  Insert size (bp): 368
  Entrez Gene: TMEM230 (a.k.a. C20orf30, HSPC274, dJ1116H23.2.1)
  Promoter: CMV
  Tag / fusion protein: DsRed (C terminal on backbone)
  Cloning method: Restriction Enzyme; 5′ cloning site XhoI (unknown if destroyed); 3′ cloning site BamHI (unknown if destroyed)
  Sequencing primers: 5′ CMV-F; 3′ TCG CCG TCC AGC TCG ACC AGG AT
Terms and licenses: Academic/Nonprofit Terms; Industry Terms: Not Available to Industry
How to cite: TMEM230-WT-DsRed(isoform 2) was a gift from Han-Xiang Deng (Addgene plasmid # 99563 ; http://n2t.net/addgene:99563 ; RRID:Addgene_99563)
