[The description below was written by a language model from this plasmid's Addgene catalogue record and pLannotate feature annotations shown in this document.]
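Description:
TMEM230-WT-DsRed(isoform 2) is a mammalian expression plasmid that produces wild-type human TMEM230 (isoform 2) fused at its C terminus to a red fluorescent protein. According to the catalogue entry it is built on the Clontech pDsRed2-N1 backbone, with the TMEM230 coding sequence cloned between XhoI and BamHI in the multiple cloning site. In the sequenced 5,015 nt record, the CMV immediate-early enhancer and promoter drive the TMEM230 open reading frame, which is followed after a short linker by the fluorescent protein coding sequence and an SV40 polyadenylation signal. The automated annotation labels the fluorescent protein as DsRed-Monomer rather than DsRed2. The record does not resolve this discrepancy, so the exact DsRed variant should be checked against the sequence. The short "large T antigen", "ble" and bGH poly(A) fragments in the table are partial matches and not functional parts.

The plasmid replicates in E. coli at high copy from a pUC-type ColE1 origin and also carries an f1 origin for single-stranded DNA production. Selection relies on a single Tn5 NeoR/KanR gene placed behind tandem bacterial (bla) and SV40 early promoters and terminated by an HSV TK poly(A) signal. This arrangement gives kanamycin resistance in bacteria and allows G418 selection of stably transfected mammalian cells.

The construct was deposited with a study identifying TMEM230 mutations in familial Parkinson's disease. TMEM230 is annotated as a transmembrane protein involved in synaptic vesicle trafficking and recycling. The fusion is suited to visualising the subcellular localisation of the wild-type protein in transfected cells, plausibly as a reference for comparison with mutant forms.
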