Features (pLannotate 1.2.2; 15 found; start..end, strand, type, name):
      9..597     +  rep_origin     ori: high-copy-number ColE1/pMB1/pBR322/pUC origin of replication
    772..1075    +  enhancer       CMV enhancer: human cytomegalovirus immediate early enhancer
   1076..1279    +  promoter       CMV promoter: human cytomegalovirus (CMV) immediate early promoter
   1302..1329    +  misc_feature   MCS (fragment): multiple cloning site
   1336..1695    +  CDS            TMEM230: TM230_HUMAN - Also known as C20orf30. Experimental evidence at protein level: Swiss-Prot protein existence level 1. Involved in trafficking and recycling of synaptic vesicles. From Homo sapiens (Human).
   1714..2391    +  CDS            DsRed-Monomer: monomeric derivative of DsRed fluorescent protein (Strongin et al., 2007) mammalian codon-optimized
   2408..2491    +  CDS            large T antigen (fragment): large T antigen from SV40 (simian virus 40)
   2514..2635    +  polyA_signal   SV40 poly(A) signal: SV40 polyadenylation signal
   2669..3097    -  rep_origin     f1 ori (sequence partly withheld): f1 bacteriophage origin of replication; arrow indicates direction of (+) strand synthesis
   3124..3228    +  promoter       AmpR promoter: bla
   3230..3587    +  promoter       SV40 promoter: SV40 enhancer and early promoter
   3622..4416    +  CDS            NeoR/KanR: aminoglycoside phosphotransferase from Tn5; aph(3')-II (or nptII); confers resistance to neomycin, kanamycin, and G418 (Geneticin®)
   4437..4589    +  CDS            ble (fragment): BLE_KLEPN - Experimental evidence at protein level: Swiss-Prot protein existence level 1. Binding protein with a strong affinity to the bleomycin family of antibiotics. Binds to CL990; an antimitotic-antibiotic compound. From Klebsiella pneumoniae.
   4648..4695    +  polyA_signal   HSV TK poly(A) signal: herpes simplex virus thymidine kinase polyadenylation signal (Cole and Stacy, 1985)
   4786..4802    -  polyA_signal   bGH poly(A) signal (fragment): bovine growth hormone polyadenylation signal
>Addgene plasmid #99563 | TMEM230-WT-DsRed(isoform 2) | addgene full sequence | sequence record 190773 | Addgene NGS Result
GGATCTTCTTGAGATCCTTTTTTTCTGCGCGTAATCTGCTGCTTGCAAACAAAAAAACCACCGCTACCAG
CGGTGGTTTGTTTGCCGGATCAAGAGCTACCAACTCTTTTTCCGAAGGTAACTGGCTTCAGCAGAGCGCA
GATACCAAATACTGTTCTTCTAGTGTAGCCGTAGTTAGGCCACCACTTCAAGAACTCTGTAGCACCGCCT
ACATACCTCGCTCTGCTAATCCTGTTACCAGTGGCTGCTGCCAGTGGCGATAAGTCGTGTCTTACCGGGT
TGGACTCAAGACGATAGTTACCGGATAAGGCGCAGCGGTCGGGCTGAACGGGGGGTTCGTGCACACAGCC
CAGCTTGGAGCGAACGACCTACACCGAACTGAGATACCTACAGCGTGAGCTATGAGAAAGCGCCACGCTT
CCCGAAGGGAGAAAGGCGGACAGGTATCCGGTAAGCGGCAGGGTCGGAACAGGAGAGCGCACGAGGGAGC
TTCCAGGGGGAAACGCCTGGTATCTTTATAGTCCTGTCGGGTTTCGCCACCTCTGACTTGAGCGTCGATT
TTTGTGATGCTCGTCAGGGGGGCGGAGCCTATGGAAAAACGCCAGCAACGCGGCCTTTTTACGGTTCCTG
GCCTTTTGCTGGCCTTTTGCTCACATGTTCTTTCCTGCGTTATCCCCTGATTCTGTGGATAACCGTATTA
CCGCCATGCATTAGTTATTAATAGTAATCAATTACGGGGTCATTAGTTCATAGCCCATATATGGAGTTCC
GCGTTACATAACTTACGGTAAATGGCCCGCCTGGCTGACCGCCCAACGACCCCCGCCCATTGACGTCAAT
AATGACGTATGTTCCCATAGTAACGCCAATAGGGACTTTCCATTGACGTCAATGGGTGGAGTATTTACGG
TAAACTGCCCACTTGGCAGTACATCAAGTGTATCATATGCCAAGTACGCCCCCTATTGACGTCAATGACG
GTAAATGGCCCGCCTGGCATTATGCCCAGTACATGACCTTATGGGACTTTCCTACTTGGCAGTACATCTA
CGTATTAGTCATCGCTATTACCATGGTGATGCGGTTTTGGCAGTACATCAATGGGCGTGGATAGCGGTTT
GACTCACGGGGATTTCCAAGTCTCCACCCCATTGACGTCAATGGGAGTTTGTTTTGGCACCAAAATCAAC
GGGACTTTCCAAAATGTCGTAACAACTCCGCCCCATTGACGCAAATGGGCGGTAGGCGTGTACGGTGGGA
GGTCTATATAAGCAGAGCTGGTTTAGTGAACCGTCAGATCCGCTAGCGCTACCGGACTCAGATCTCGAGG
CCACCATGATGCCGTCCCGTACCAACCTGGCTACTGGAATCCCCAGTAGTAAAGTGAAATATTCAAGGCT
CTCCAGCACAGACGATGGCTACATTGACCTTCAGTTTAAGAAAACCCCTCCTAAGATCCCTTATAAGGCC
ATCGCACTTGCCACTGTGCTGTTTTTGATTGGCGCCTTTCTCATTATTATAGGCTCCCTCCTGCTGTCAG
GCTACATCAGCAAAGGGGGGGCAGACCGGGCCGTTCCAGTGCTGATCATTGGCATTCTGGTGTTCCTACC
CGGATTTTACCACCTGCGCATCGCTTACTATGCATCCAAAGGCTACCGTGGTTACTCCTATGATGACATT
CCAGACTTTGATGAGGATCCACCGGTCGCCACCATGGACAACACCGAGGACGTCATCAAGGAGTTCATGC
AGTTCAAGGTGCGCATGGAGGGCTCCGTGAACGGCCACTACTTCGAGATCGAGGGCGAGGGCGAGGGCAA
GCCCTACGAGGGCACCCAGACCGCCAAGCTGCAGGTGACCAAGGGCGGCCCCCTGCCCTTCGCCTGGGAC
ATCCTGTCCCCCCAGTTCCAGTACGGCTCCAAGGCCTACGTGAAGCACCCCGCCGACATCCCCGACTACA
TGAAGCTGTCCTTCCCCGAGGGCTTCACCTGGGAGCGCTCCATGAACTTCGAGGACGGCGGCGTGGTGGA
GGTGCAGCAGGACTCCTCCCTGCAGGACGGCACCTTCATCTACAAGGTGAAGTTCAAGGGCGTGAACTTC
CCCGCCGACGGCCCCGTAATGCAGAAGAAGACTGCCGGCTGGGAGCCCTCCACCGAGAAGCTGTACCCCC
AGGACGGCGTGCTGAAGGGCGAGATCTCCCACGCCCTGAAGCTGAAGGACGGCGGCCACTACACCTGCGA
CTTCAAGACCGTGTACAAGGCCAAGAAGCCCGTGCAGCTGCCCGGCAACCACTACGTGGACTCCAAGCTG
GACATCACCAACCACAACGAGGACTACACCGTGGTGGAGCAGTACGAGCACGCCGAGGCCCGCCACTCCG
GCTCCCAGTAGAGCGGCCGCGACTCTAGATCATAATCAGCCATACCACATTTGTAGAGGTTTTACTTGCT
TTAAAAAACCTCCCACACCTCCCCCTGAACCTGAAACATAAAATGAATGCAATTGTTGTTGTTAACTTGT
TTATTGCAGCTTATAATGGTTACAAATAAAGCAATAGCATCACAAATTTCACAAATAAAGCATTTTTTTC
ACTGCATTCTAGTTGTGGTTTGTCCAAACTCATCAATGTATCTTAAGGCGTAAATTGTAAGCGTTAATAT
TTTGTTAAAATTCGCGTTAAATTTTTGTTAAATCAGCTCATTTTTTAACCAATAGGCCGAAATCGGCAAA
ATCCCTTATAAATCAAAAGAATAGACCGAGATAGGGT
[37 nt withheld, positions 2768-2804]
AAAGAACGTGGACTCCAACGTCAAAGG
[49 nt withheld, positions 2832-2880]
T
[91 nt withheld, positions 2882-2972]
G
[124 nt withheld, positions 2974-3097]
CAGGTGGCACTTTTCGGGGAAATGTGCGCGGAACCCCTATTTGTTTATTTTTCTAAATACATTCAAATAT
GTATCCGCTCATGAGACAATAACCCTGATAAATGCTTCAATAATATTGAAAAAGGAAGAGTCCTGAGGCG
GAAAGAACCAGCTGTGGAATGTGTGTCAGTTAGGGTGTGGAAAGTCCCCAGGCTCCCCAGCAGGCAGAAG
TATGCAAAGCATGCATCTCAATTAGTCAGCAACCAGGTGTGGAAAGTCCCCAGGCTCCCCAGCAGGCAGA
AGTATGCAAAGCATGCATCTCAATTAGTCAGCAACCATAGTCCCGCCCCTAACTCCGCCCATCCCGCCCC
TAACTCCGCCCAGTTCCGCCCATTCTCCGCCCCATGGCTGACTAATTTTTTTTATTTATGCAGAGGCCGA
GGCCGCCTCGGCCTCTGAGCTATTCCAGAAGTAGTGAGGAGGCTTTTTTGGAGGCCTAGGCTTTTGCAAA
GATCGATCAAGAGACAGGATGAGGATCGTTTCGCATGATTGAACAAGATGGATTGCACGCAGGTTCTCCG
GCCGCTTGGGTGGAGAGGCTATTCGGCTATGACTGGGCACAACAGACAATCGGCTGCTCTGATGCCGCCG
TGTTCCGGCTGTCAGCGCAGGGGCGCCCGGTTCTTTTTGTCAAGACCGACCTGTCCGGTGCCCTGAATGA
ACTGCAAGACGAGGCAGCGCGGCTATCGTGGCTGGCCACGACGGGCGTTCCTTGCGCAGCTGTGCTCGAC
GTTGTCACTGAAGCGGGAAGGGACTGGCTGCTATTGGGCGAAGTGCCGGGGCAGGATCTCCTGTCATCTC
ACCTTGCTCCTGCCGAGAAAGTATCCATCATGGCTGATGCAATGCGGCGGCTGCATACGCTTGATCCGGC
TACCTGCCCATTCGACCACCAAGCGAAACATCGCATCGAGCGAGCACGTACTCGGATGGAAGCCGGTCTT
GTCGATCAGGATGATCTGGACGAAGAGCATCAGGGGCTCGCGCCAGCCGAACTGTTCGCCAGGCTCAAGG
CGAGCATGCCCGACGGCGAGGATCTCGTCGTGACCCATGGCGATGCCTGCTTGCCGAATATCATGGTGGA
AAATGGCCGCTTTTCTGGATTCATCGACTGTGGCCGGCTGGGTGTGGCGGACCGCTATCAGGACATAGCG
TTGGCTACCCGTGATATTGCTGAAGAGCTTGGCGGCGAATGGGCTGACCGCTTCCTCGTGCTTTACGGTA
TCGCCGCTCCCGATTCGCAGCGCATCGCCTTCTATCGCCTTCTTGACGAGTTCTTCTGAGCGGGACTCTG
GGGTTCGAAATGACCGACCAAGCGACGCCCAACCTGCCATCACGAGATTTCGATTCCACCGCCGCCTTCT
ATGAAAGGTTGGGCTTCGGAATCGTTTTCCGGGACGCCGGCTGGATGATCCTCCAGCGCGGGGATCTCAT
GCTGGAGTTCTTCGCCCACCCTAGGGGGAGGCTAACTGAAACACGGAAGGAGACAATACCGGAAGGAACC
CGCGCTATGACGGCAATAAAAAGACAGAATAAAACGCACGGTGTTGGGTCGTTTGTTCATAAACGCGGGG
TTCGGTCCCAGGGCTGGCACTCTGTCGATACCCCACCGAGACCCCATTGGGGCCAATACGCCCGCGTTTC
TTCCTTTTCCCCACCCCACCCCCCAAGTTCGGGTGAAGGCCCAGGGCTCGCAGCCAACGTCGGGGCGGCA
GGCCCTGCCATAGCCTCAGGTTACTCATATATACTTTAGATTGATTTAAAACTTCATTTTTAATTTAAAA
GGATCTAGGTGAAGATCCTTTTTGATAATCTCATGACCAAAATCCCTTAACGTGAGTTTTCGTTCCACTG
AGCGTCAGACCCCGTAGAAAAGATCAAA
